>Addgene plasmid #29236 | pEMS1485 | addgene partial sequence | sequence record 38820 | LacZ-R 5'-GACAGTATCGGCCTCAGGAA-3'
AACCAGGCAAAGCGCCATTCGCCATTCAGGCTGCGCAACTGTTGGGAAGGGCGATCGGTGCGGGCCTCTT
CGCTATTACGCCAGCTGGCGAAAGGGGGATGTGCTGCAAGGCGATTAAGTTGGGTAACGCCAGGGTTTTC
CCAGTCACGACGTTGTAAAACGACGGGATCCGCCATGGTGGCGGAAGTTCCTATACCTTTTGAAGAATAG
GAACTTCGGAATAGGAACTTCCTGTGGAGAGAAAGGCAAAGTGGATGTCAGTAAGACCAATAGGTGCCTA
TCAGAAACGCAAGAGTCTTCTCTGTCTCGACAAGCCCAGTTTCTATTGGTCTCCTTAAACCTGTCTTGTA
ACCTTGATACTTACGGCGCGCCCCTCTTCCCGAAGTGCCTGGGAACTGGAGGCCTCTGTCTCTGGACCCC
TAGTCGCGAGGCATCCTAATCCAGTCTGGCTCAGGGATCATTGTGCGGGTCCACAAAAGACAGGCTGGTG
CTATGAGCTCATCTCGTTCCAGTCTTCACTGCAACATTTTCTAAACCCATCTGTCCTTTTTTTTTTTTTT
TTTTAAATGAATCCTATTATTGCAAACCTTTGATTGAGCCTGGAGGCTTCAATCCCCTCCCAGCTAGGAT
GTATTTAACATTTTTATTTTGCGGTGTCTGCCGCAGTGAATTTGGAAGCCTTTTGTGAGGTGACGACGAA
GTGAAATCGCCTACTCTGTTAGCGCCAAGCTTGGCTGGAGAATTTCCACCAAAAA
