[The description below was written by a language model from this plasmid's Addgene catalogue record.]
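Description:
pEMS1485 is a Pleiades Promoter Project plasmid built on the large pEMS1313 backbone (about 18.8 kb without insert). It carries the human MiniPromoter Ple15, a 3.5 kb regulatory element designed from the C8orf46 (MGC33510) locus. The plasmid is maintained in E. coli at high copy number under ampicillin selection. The record does not describe the origin of replication or any other backbone elements, and no feature table is available to show what the rest of this unusually large backbone contains.

The MiniPromoter was inserted by restriction cloning between FseI and AscI sites, upstream of a reporter cassette supplied by the backbone and listed as Intron-LacZ-NLS. Ple15 therefore acts as the promoter rather than as a coding insert. It drives a transcript that includes an intron, a feature commonly added to improve transgene expression, followed by lacZ encoding β-galactosidase fused to a nuclear localisation signal. The nuclear targeting concentrates the enzymatic stain in the nuclei of expressing cells, which makes individual positive cells easier to identify in tissue sections.

According to the stated purpose, the construct was used to characterise the expression pattern of the Ple15 MiniPromoter. This was part of work evaluating compact human promoters for targeted central nervous system expression and for compatibility with adeno-associated viral vectors. The record does not say how the construct is delivered into cells or animals, nor which cell types or brain regions Ple15 labels. Those details would have to come from the associated publication.
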