Addgene plasmid #29236: pEMS1485
Purpose: Pleiades (Ple) MiniPromoter expression pattern described in de Leeuw et al., MTM, 2014 (PMID: 24761428).
Depositing lab: Elizabeth Simpson. Depositing organization: University of British Columbia. Publication: Targeted CNS Delivery Using Human MiniPromoters and Demonstrated Compatibility with Adeno-Associated Viral Vectors. de Leeuw CN, Dyka FM, Boye SL, Laprise S, Zhou M, Chou AY, Borretta L, McInerny SC, Banks KG, Portales-Casamar E, Swanson MI, D'Souza CA, Boye SE, Jones SJ, Holt RA, Goldowitz D, Hauswirth WW, Wasserman WW, Simpson EM. Mol Ther Methods Clin Dev. 2014 Jan 8;1:5. 10.1038/mtm.2013.5 PubMed 24761428.
Backbone
  Vector backbone: pEMS1313
  Backbone size w/o insert (bp): 18843
  Vector type: Pleiades Promoter Project [sic, Pleaides Plieades]
Growth in bacteria
  Bacterial resistance: Ampicillin, 100 μg/mL
  Growth temperature: 37°C
  Growth strain: DH5alpha
  Growth instructions: DH10B
  Copy number: High Copy
Gene/Insert
  Gene/Insert name: Ple15 (alt names: C8ORF46; MGC33510)
  Species: H. sapiens (human)
  Insert size (bp): 3536
  Entrez Gene: C8orf46 (a.k.a. MGC33510)
  Tag / fusion protein: Intron-LacZ-NLS (C terminal on backbone)
  Cloning method: Restriction Enzyme; 5′ cloning site FseI (unknown if destroyed); 3′ cloning site AscI (unknown if destroyed)
  Sequencing primers: 5′ Unknown
Terms and licenses: Academic/Nonprofit Terms; Industry Terms
How to cite: pEMS1485 was a gift from Elizabeth Simpson (Addgene plasmid # 29236 ; http://n2t.net/addgene:29236 ; RRID:Addgene_29236)
